>Addgene plasmid #164740 | LjUBQ:MtGLV2:T35s | addgene full sequence | sequence record 325513 | Addgene NGS Result
GGGCAGGCTGGCCCGATCCTAGTCATGCGCTACCGCAACCTGATCGAGGGCGAAGCATCCGCCGGTTCCT
AATGTACGGAGCAGATGCTAGGGCAAATTGCCCTAGCAGGGGAAAAAGGTCGAAAAGGTCTCTTTCCTGT
GGATAGCACGTACATTGGGAACCCAAAGCCGTACATTGGGAACCGGAACCCGTACATTGGGAACCCAAAG
CCGTACATTGGGAACCGGTCACACATGTAAGTGACTGATATAAAAGAGAAAAAAGGCGATTTTTCCGCCT
AAAACTCTTTAAAACTTATTAAAACTCTTAAAACCCGCCTGGCCTGTGCATAACTGTCTGGCCAGCGCAC
AGCCGAAGAGCTGCAAAAAGCGCCTACCCTTCGGTCGCTGCGCTCCCTACGCCCCGCCGCTTCGCGTCGG
CCTATCGCGGCCGCTGGCCGCTCAAAAATGGCTGGCCTACGGCCAGGCAATCTACCAGGGCGCGGACAAG
CCGCGCCGTCGCCACTCGACCGCCGGCGCCCACATCAAGGCACCCTGCCTCGCGCGTTTCGGTGATGACG
GTGAAAACCTCTGACACATGCAGCTCCCGGAGACGGTCACAGCTTGTCTGTAAGCGGATGCCGGGAGCAG
ACAAGCCCGTCAGGGCGCGTCAGCGGGTGTTGGCGGGTGTCGGGGCGCAGCCATGACCCAGTCACGTAGC
GATAGCGGAGTGTATACTGGCTTAACTATGCGGCATCAGAGCAGATTGTACTGAGAGTGCACCATATGCG
GTGTGAAATACCGCACAGATGCGTAAGGAGAAAATACCGCATCAGGCGCTCTTCCGCTTCCTCGCTCACT
GACTCGCTGCGCTCGGTCGTTCGGCTGCGGCGAGCGGTATCAGCTCACTCAAAGGCGGTAATACGGTTAT
CCACAGAATCAGGGGATAACGCAGGAAAGAACATGTGAGCAAAAGGCCAGCAAAAGGCCAGGAACCGTAA
AAAGGCCGCGTTGCTGGCGTTTTTCCATAGGCTCCGCCCCCCTGACGAGCATCACAAAAATCGACGCTCA
AGTCAGAGGTGGCGAAACCCGACAGGACTATAAAGATACCAGGCGTTTCCCCCTGGAAGCTCCCTCGTGC
GCTCTCCTGTTCCGACCCTGCCGCTTACCGGATACCTGTCCGCCTTTCTCCCTTCGGGAAGCGTGGCGCT
TTCTCATAGCTCACGCTGTAGGTATCTCAGTTCGGTGTAGGTCGTTCGCTCCAAGCTGGGCTGTGTGCAC
GAACCCCCCGTTCAGCCCGACCGCTGCGCCTTATCCGGTAACTATCGTCTTGAGTCCAACCCGGTAAGAC
ACGACTTATCGCCACTGGCAGCAGCCACTGGTAACAGGATTAGCAGAGCGAGGTATGTAGGCGGTGCTAC
AGAGTTCTTGAAGTGGTGGCCTAACTACGGCTACACTAGAAGGACAGTATTTGGTATCTGCGCTCTGCTG
AAGCCAGTTACCTTCGGAAAAAGAGTTGGTAGCTCTTGATCCGGCAAACAAACCACCGCTGGTAGCGGTG
GTTTTTTTGTTTGCAAGCAGCAGATTACGCGCAGAAAAAAAGGATCTCAAGAAGATCCTTTGATCTTTTC
TACGGGGTCTGACGCTCAGTGGAACGAAAACTCACGTTAAGGGATTTTGGTCATGCATGATATATCTCCC
AATTTGTGTAGGGCTTATTATGCACGCTTAAAAATAATAAAAGCAGACTTGACCTGATAGTTTGGCTGTG
AGCAATTATGTGCTTAGTGCATCTAACGCTTGAGTTAAGCCGCGCCGCGAAGCGGCGTCGGCTTGAACGA
ATTTCTAGCTAGACATTATTTGCCGACTACCTTGGTGATCTCGCCTTTCACGTAGTGGACAAATTCTTCC
AACTGATCTGCGCGCGAGGCCAAGCGATCTTCTTCTTGTCCAAGATAAGCCTGTCTAGCTTCAAGTATGA
CGGGCTGATACTGGGCCGGCAGGCGCTCCATTGCCCAGTCGGCAGCGACATCCTTCGGCGCGATTTTGCC
GGTTACTGCGCTGTACCAAATGCGGGACAACGTAAGCACTACATTTCGCTCATCGCCAGCCCAGTCGGGC
GGCGAGTTCCATAGCGTTAAGGTTTCATTTAGCGCCTCAAATAGATCCTGTTCAGGAACCGGATCAAAGA
GTTCCTCCGCCGCTGGACCTACCAAGGCAACGCTATGTTCTCTTGCTTTTGTCAGCAAGATAGCCAGATC
AATGTCGATCGTGGCTGGCTCGAAGATACCTGCAAGAATGTCATTGCGCTGCCATTCTCCAAATTGCAGT
TCGCGCTTAGCTGGATAACGCCACGGAATGATGTCGTCGTGCACAACAATGGTGACTTCTACAGCGCGGA
GAATCTCGCTCTCTCCAGGGGAAGCCGAAGTTTCCAAAAGGTCGTTGATCAAAGCTCGCCGCGTTGTTTC
ATCAAGCCTTACGGTCACCGTAACCAGCAAATCAATATCACTGTGTGGCTTCAGGCCGCCATCCACTGCG
GAGCCGTACAAATGTACGGCCAGCAACGTCGGTTCGAGATGGCGCTCGATGACGCCAACTACCTCTGATA
GTTGAGTCGATACTTCGGCGATCACCGCTTCCCCCATGATGTTTAACTTTGTTTTAGGGCGACTGCCCTG
CTGCGTAACATCGTTGCTGCTCCATAACATCAAACATCGACCCACGGCGTAACGCGCTTGCTGCTTGGAT
GCCCGAGGCATAGACTGTACCCCAAAAAAACAGTCATAACAAGCCATGAAAACCGCCACTGCGCCGTTAC
CACCGCTGCGTTCGGTCAAGGTTCTGGACCAGTTGCGTGAGCGCATACGCTACTTGCATTACAGCTTACG
AACCGAACAGGCTTATGTCCACTGGGTTCGTGCCCGAATTGATCACAGGCAGCAACGCTCTGTCATCGTT
ACAATCAACATGCTACCCTCCGCGAGATCATCCGTGTTTCAAACCCGGCAGCTTAGTTGCCGTTCTTCCG
AATAGCATCGGTAACATGAGCAAAGTCTGCCGCCTTACAACGGCTCTCCCGCTGACGCCGTCCCGGACTG
ATGGGCTGCCTGTATCGAGTGGTGATTTTGTGCCGAGCTGCCGGTCGGGGAGCTGTTGGCTGGCTGGTGG
CAGGATATATTGTGGTGTAAACAAATTGACGCTTAGACAACTTAATAACACATTGCGGACGTTTTTAATG
TACTGAATTAACGCCGAATTGAATTATCAGCTTGCATGCCGGTCGATCTAGTAACATAGATGACACCGCG
CGCGATAATTTATCCTAGTTTGCGCGCTATATTTTGTTTTCTATCGCGTATTAAATGTATAATTGCGGGA
CTCTAATCATAAAAACCCATCTCATAAATAACGTCATGCATTACATGTTAATTATTACATGCTTAACGTA
ATTCAACAGAAATTATATGATAATCATCGCAAGACCGGCAACAGGATTCAATCTTAAGAAACTTTATTGC
CAAATGTTTGAACGATCTGCTTGACTCTAGGGAATTAATTCCTGAATCACTGCGACCGGCCCTCCCGCGA
CCCAGCCGAGCGAGCTTAGCGAACTGTGGACGAGAACTGTGCCACCAAGCGTAAGGCCGTTCTCTCGCAT
TTGCCTTGCTAGGCTCGCGCGAGTTGCTGGCTGAGGCGTTCTCGAAATCAGCTCTTGTTCGGTCGGCATC
TACTCTATTCCTTTGCCCTCGGACGAGTGCTGGGGCGTCGGTTTCCACTATCGGCGAGTACTTCTACACA
GCCATCGGTCCAGACGGCCGCGCTTCTGCGGGCGATTTGTGTACGCCCGACAGTCCCGGCTCCGGATCGG
ACGATTGCGTCGCATCGACCCTGCGCCCAAGCTGCATCATCGAAATTGCCGTCAACCAAGCTCTGATAGA
GTTGGTCAAGACCAATGCGGAGCATATACGCCCGGAGCCTTGGCGATCCTGCAAGCTCCGGATGCCTCCG
CTCGAAGTAGCGCGTCTGCTGCTCCATACAAGCCAACCACGGCCTCCAGAAGAAGATGTTGGCGACCTCG
TATTGGGAATCCCCGAACATCGCCTCGCTCCAGTCAATGACCGCTGTTATGCGGCCATTGTCCGTCAGGA
CATTGTTGGAGCCGAAATCCGCGTGCACGAGGTGCCGGACTTCGGGGCAGTCCTCGGCCCAAAGCATCAG
CTCATCGAGAGCCTGCGCGACGGACGCACTGACGGTGTCGTCCATCACAGTTTGCCAGTGATACACATGG
GGATCAGCAATCGCGCATATGAAATCACGCCATGTAGTGTATTGACCGATTCCTTGCGGTCCGAATGGGC
CGAACCCGCTCGTCTGGCTAAGATCGGCCGCAGCGATAGCATCCATAGCCTCCGCGACCGGCTGAAGAAC
AGCGGGCAGTTCGGTTTCAGGCAGGTCTTGCAACGTGACACCCTGTGCACGGCGGGAGATGCAATAGGTC
AGGCTCTCGCTGAACTCCCCAATGTCAAGCACTTCCGGAATCGGGAGCGCGGCCGATGCAAAGTGCCGAT
AAACATAACGATCTTTGTAGAAACCATCGGCGCAGCTATTTACCCGCAGGACATATCCACGCCCTCCTAC
ATCGAAGCTGAAAGCACGAGATTCTTCGCCCTCCGAGAGCTGCATCAGGTCGGAGACGCTGTCGAACTTT
TCGATCAGAAACTTCTCGACAGACGTCGCGGTGAGTTCAGGCTTTTTCATAGGGGGGATTCGAGTTGAGA
GTGAATATGAGACTCTAATTGGATACCGAATTTATGGAACGTCAGTGGAGCATTTTTGACAAGAAATATT
TGCTAGCTGATAGTGACCTTAGGCGACTTTTGAACGCGCAATAATGGTTTCTGACGTATGTGCTTAGCTC
ATTAAACTCCAGAAACCCGCGGCTCAGTGGCTCCTTCAACGTTGCGGTTCTGTCAGTTCCAAACGTAAAA
CGGCTTGTCCCGCGTCATCGGCGGGGGTCATAACGTGACTCCCTTAATTCTCCGCTCATGATCGATAATT
CGTCGACGGCGCGCCGATCTAGTAACATAGATGACACCGCGCGCGATAATTTATCCTAGTTTGCGCGCTA
TATTTTGTTTTCTATCGCGTATTAAATGTATAATTGCGGGACTCTAATCATAAAAACCCATCTCATAAAT
AACGTCATGCATTACATGTTAATTATTACATGCTTAACGTAATTCAACAGAAATTATATGATAATCATCG
CAAGACCGGCAACAGGATTCAATCTTAAGAAACTTTATTGCCAAATGTTTGAACGATCGGGAATTGGATC
CTACAGGAACAGGTGGTGGCGGCCCTCGGTGCGCTCGTACTGCTCCACGATGGTGTAGTCCTCGTTGTGG
GAGGTGATGTCCAGCTTGGAGTCCACGTAGTAGTAGCCGGGCAGCTGCACGGGCTTCTTGGCCATGTAGA
TGGACTTGAACTCCACCAGGTAGTGGCCGCCGTCCTTCAGCTTCAGGGCCTTGTGGATCTCGCCCTTCAG
CACGCCGTCGCGGGGGTACAGGCGCTCGGTGGAGGCCTCCCAGCCCATGGTCTTCTTCTGCATTACGGGG
CCGTCGGAGGGGAAGTTCACGCCGATGAACTTCACCTTGTAGATGAAGCAGCCGTCCTGCAGGGAGGAGT
CCTGGGTCACGGTCACCACGCCGCCGTCCTCGAAGTTCATCACGCGCTCCCACTTGAAGCCCTCGGGGAA
GGACAGCTTCTTGTAGTCGGGGATGTCGGCGGGGTGCTTCACGTACACCTTGGAGCCGTACTGGAACTGG
GGGGACAGGATGTCCCAGGCGAAGGGCAGGGGGCCGCCCTTGGTCACCTTCAGCTTCACGGTGTTGTGGC
CCTCGTAGGGGCGGCCCTCGCCCTCGCCCTCGATCTCGAACTCGTGGCCGTTCACGGTGCCCTCCATGCG
CACCTTGAAGCGCATGAACTCCTTGATGACGTTCTTGGAGGAGCGCGCCATGGCAAAGATCTGCATCTGT
TAATCAGAAAAACTCAGATTAATCGACAAATTCGATCGCACAAACTAGAAACTAACACCAGATCTAGATA
GAAATCACAAATCGAAGAGTAATTATTCGACAAAACTCAAATTATTTGAACAAATCGGATGATATCTATG
AAACCCTAATCGAGAATTAAGATGATATCTAACGATCAAACCCAGAAAATCGTCTTCGATCTAAGATTAA
CAGAATCTAAACCAAAGAACATATACGAAATTGGGATCGAACGAAAACAAAATCGAAGATTTTGAGAGAA
TAAGGAACACAGAAATTTACCTTGATCACGGTAGAGAGAATTGAGAGAAAGTTTTTAAGATTTTGAGAAA
TTGAAATCTGAATTGTGAAGAAGAAGAGCTCTTTGGGTATTGTTTTATAGAAGAAGAAGAAGAAAAGACG
AGGACGACTAGGTCACGAGAAAGCTAAGGCGGTGAAGCAATAGCTAATAATAAAATGACACGTGTATTGA
GCGTTGTTTACACGCAAAGTTGTTTTTGGCTAATTGCCTTATTTTTAGGTTGAGGAAAAGTATTTGTGCT
TTGAGTTGATAAACACGACTCGTGTGTGCCGGCTGCAACCACTTTGACGCCGTTTATTACTGACTCGTCG
ACAACCACAATTTCTAACGGTCGTCATAAGATCCAGCCGTTGAGATTTAACGATCGTTACGATTTATATT
TTTTTAGCATTATCGTTTTATTTTTTAAATATACGGTGGAGCTGAAAATTGGCAATAATTGAACCGTGGG
TCCCACTGCATTGAAGCGTATTTCGTATCTTCTAGAATTCTTCGTGCTTTATTTCTTTTCCTTTTTGTTT
TTTTTTGCCATTTATCTAATGCAAGTGGGCTTATAAAATCAGTGAATTTCTTGGAAAAGTAACTTCTTTA
TCGTATAACATATTGTGAAATTATCCATTTCTTTTAATTTTTTAGTGTTATTGGATATTTTTGTATGATT
ATTGATTTGCATAGGATAATGACTTTTGTATCAAGTTGGTGAACAAGTCTCGTTAAAAAAGGCAAGTGGT
TTGGTGACTCGATTTATTCTTGTTATTTAATTCATATATCAATGGATCTTATTTGGGGCCTGGTCCATAT
TTAACACTCGTGTTCAGTCCAATGACCAATAATATTTTTTCATTAATAACAATGTAACAAGAATGATACA
CAAAACATTCTTTGAATAAGTTCGCTATGAAGAAGGGAACTTATCCGGTCCTAGATCATCAGTTCATACA
AACCTCCATAGAGTTCAACATCTTAAACAAGAATATCCTGATCTGAAGAATGTGGAGGCTTTAGTCCCTT
GGATACTTGGGAGGCTGTGGAAGAACAGAAACGAGCTGGTGCTTAAAGGGAGGGAATTTGGAACCAATGA
GGTATTAGTAAGGACACAAGAAGATGCAGATGAGTGGATTAGAAGGAAAGAGGCTCAGAATGTAAGGAAA
GCACCAACCACAACGGCGCGCCCGGGAGAGAGGATTTTGAGGAAATAATTAATTGAATTACTTGTATTAT
TGATAAAGTAATTTAGATAAGTTGTTAGTACAACTTATTGCAACTATGGATAGACAAAAATCACTTATTT
TAAGGGGAGAAGTATATAACAACTTATTATAAAATTTCTGAGCAGCCGGCCTCCTCCAATCAATCATAGA
GAGTGGAGCCCATTCTGGAAAACCAAGGAACCCCCAACTTGCACTGGTGCGGTGGCCCAATTCAAAAAAA
ACGGGGCCCAGCAAAGTAACGCCGTTGTAACGATTTATCAATCCAAACTCAAAAGGCGGCGAGATGCGTT
TAACTCCGTGAAATTAACAAACCGCCAACAACTTGCAATTTGCAACTACCGTTTCCAAGAAGAACTCAAC
CACACAACGTATCCTATCCCAAACCACACGCAACTAGTGACGCGTCATAAGGACACGTGTCACAATTTGA
CTGGTTAATAATTTCACCGCTTTTGCTATAAATTACCTCCAATCCCCTTAGCTTCTTCACAATTCAGTTC
CCAACCCTAACAATTCTTGTTCATATCGCTTCTCTCTACTTTCAAGGTATGATCCAATTTCTCTCTTCTT
TCTCTGTAATCCTTTCGTTGAGTTTTGTTTCCGATCAATCATAGGTAGTTTTCTTGTTTCGAAGCATGAG
ATCTAGGAATTTTTTGTGATTTTCCAAAATTGAGATCGGTTTGAAATTGAATTTTACAGCTTGAATCTCA
GATCTTGTTTTATCAATGTTTTCGATGGCTTGCGATGTAGATCTATGATAATTGTGGTTCAGTTTTGTTA
GGAATCGATTTCGGTTTAGCAATTGCAGATTAATTAGGGTTTCCAATTGAATTCTTCAGATCCGTTATGG
AATTATGTCAAATAATTTATTCAAATTGGAAATTATTGTTAGATCCACTCTTAATCTGTTTGATCCAAGC
TTCAATTAGGGTTTTCACTTGTTTCAATTTCTTGTTATGGATTCTGATTTATCTGTTGATGTTAGATCCA
CTTTTAATCTGTTTGATCCAAGCGTTAATTAGGGTTTTCACTTGTTTCAATTTCGTGTGTTGGATTCTGA
TTTATCTGTTGTTGATGTGATTACAGATGGCTTCTCTTCCTCTTCTTCTGCTCCTCATCCTCTGTGGTTC
TTTGCATGCATGCACCCCTCGTCCTTTTACTGAAAAAGACACAACGAAATACCATTTCAATAAGGTTGGA
ATAAATATATTTATAGTCCTTATAACTATCTACAAATTTGTTTTTAGATCCTTCTATCTATTTTTTCGGT
CACTACAAATTACAAAATTGCATGTAGTTTTGTAAATTTTAACCACTGAAAAATGAGTATATGAATAAAA
TATAAATTTTGTAAAGAATAAAAATATATTAACTTTTTTAATATGTAATATTCTTTTGATTATTTTGTAT
CATATTATTCATTTGAAATTATTATTTTTGACTAAAATTTGTGATTATATTTAGGAATTAAACAATGTTA
AATTGTTGGAGACGTTAACTACATCAAGTGTAAAGGATAATAAGCTAGAGGAGAATCCAGCACTGCAACA
GAAAGTCACAAATGATGAAATAAACATTTGTGTGAGCTGCAGCAGTGCATCAACTTTGAAGAAAGTGATC
GTAGGTACATAATTTTCTATCACCCTTTTTGATTGTTGTTAGTTGTTGTGTATACTATTTTTATTATTTT
TTTGGACAGAAGTTATTGTGTATTATACGTACTATTTAAAGTGCAATTTACCCCATAATTATTTGTCCCT
TGCCTTTGTTTTCTATGCAAATAAAATCTGACTTTTGTTAACAGGTGAGGCTCATACATAATCTATGGTG
CACTTGGTTGTATGTCATTTTATTACTAAATTATTGCTAAGGAATTTTGTAGCTTTATGTAAATTAATTG
TTTAGAAATTTTGCATTGGCTCGATGCATCCAATAATTTATGCTTATTGTAATAAAAATAATAAGTGATG
GTGGTCGATATGCAATTGCAGGGTCAACGTTCCAAACTGGTACACCATCCCTTCTTGCAGCAAAGGTAAT
ATAAAGACAAGTGAAGTTCAATATTATTTGAGTATACTTGCATTCTGCCCAAAAAAAATAAAATTGAGTA
TACTTGCAATCTAGACATTTAAATCTTTTTATATATCCATCTAATAGAACTACATTATAATTATCCCCGT
AAGCTTAGCTCAGTTGGTAGAGATATTGCATTTTATATGCAGAGATCGGGTTCGAACCCCAGACACTTTA
CTTGTCCACAATTAAATTGTGTGAGCTCTAACCATTAGACTACTTAAAAAAAAGAAACTACATCATAATT
GATCACCAAAAGAAAAATAATTACATTGTAATTTAATATTAGTGTTAATTATTAAAAATATATTTACATT
ATATACATATTTACTTTCATTGAATTCTAAAATACAGTATGAGAATTAAGATATGAACTTAAAAGATATG
CATGTTATCGTGAAACAGATTTGCATTGAAAAAATCCACTTGAGTTGGTTTAGAACCTGAAAGTGCACTC
CTCTTTGATGGCTGGAAAATCCTCTATTTTGCATAATACCCCACTCCTTATGGTTATTTTGATTTGTTTT
GAGAAACTACATTATTTTGAATTTTGAAATGGTTATTTTGAAATTGGTTGTGTGGGATAGAAAAATAGTG
GTCTTTCATTGGATGTCAAAGTGTTTTATTTTTTTATTTTTTTAACAACAAACAAAATATTTCTACTGTT
ATTTTGAAAGACATTTTAAGAAACGGTATAGTATATACAAATCAAATCAAATGGAATATAACCAGGTGTC
TGACTCAACTTATTAAACATTTTTTGTTATGGCTCAATTGATTGAGAGTACTCAAATTTGAGCCGTTGAT
GATATACTTATTGGTTAAACTTTATTTAGAACCTGTTGAAACACTTCCTAAATTTTTTTTTTTTTAGTTT
TTAAAATTTTGAAAATTAAAAACTTTTTTGCTAAACTATTTTTTTAAATTACAGTTTTGGAAACTGTTTT
GACTTTTTTAGTTTCGAGGATTAAATCTAAAACATGTAAAAAGATAACTATTGTGAAAATAGAACTTGTA
TATATATTTCAAAAACTGAAAACAAAAACTATTTCAAACATGCTCTTAATTATTACTTTTCAATATTCTA
GATTGTTCGAAATGTTTTCCTAGAAATCAAAATTTTGGCCCTTAAAAGGAAATCCTTTTAATAATACAGT
AGAGGTAGGTAGGTTTGTAAATTACATGCATCTATTCACGTTGTCTAAAATGAGCAATTCACTTTAGGTG
TAAAGTGAATAATATCAATTTTCAATAAACAAATGAGTGGTATATATTAAATGCATATGTATAACAAACC
ATTGCTGATCAAAATCCTAACCACTTATTTTAGAGAAGTCAAATTTGTCGGGGATAATAGTCATTTTGGT
CCAGGATAGGTTTTAGTACGAGGAGTTCCATACAATAAAAGGATTTCTCTATAATAAGAGTGATCCATGG
CCTTGAGCCTAGAGTCATAGAAGAATTCCTTAATGCTTCCCATAGGGATAGGAAAGAGTAAAGTGGCCGG
TTAAGCAGCTAGTCCTAATCTAGGCACATATGCCGGTTAGAGCAGTGCCTTTTCAAAGCTTAGCTTCTGA
GATTCTCTTACTAATAGAAAACAATCTTTCTTTCGGGAAAGTCTTCTGCGCTCTATTAGGCTGTGGGGCC
CAGATCTTTTTGAATAAACTACTGTTTGCCCCTTGGAATGAAGCCTCTTAGGCTGTCTACCTTTGATTCA
AGAGTCTCACCTTGGCGATCTACTGAGAAGGTCGTATCCATGGTCTCGACTCGCTCATACCCGGCCCACC
TCTCTGAGGGGGACTTCCTTGCTATGCCACCATCCTATTAGCTTAGCTGGTAGTTAATCTATTTACTAGT
CTGATGCACACTTGGAAGGCTCTCCTTTATCTTACCTGTCGTGCAGCACAATACACGCGTTTAGGTCATA
ATTCTTATCTAAGGCTGATAATTGGGCTTATAATGCCTTTGTTTTATGGACCTCGGGACCTTTCATTTCC
AACTTCGGCCTATCATCTTATGTTTTTAGTTTAAAAAATATAAAAGGTTCGCGCCGCATCCACGTCTTAG
CCTTAACGGATGAGGCCTGCTATGACAAGGGATAGATAGGCACTACCTCTAACAAGGTAGTCGGCGATAT
AATGCCTTCTGGATACGACTCAAGAATAAACCATTATCTATCTTCCTAGTCCCTTTGTCTGAGCACAGGT
GACTCTCTTAGTGTTAGTACTTGTTCAGTTAAGATGTACATAGTCTTTAGGGTACGGTCATTACGCAACA
ATATATCTTCCCCACTGGGCGCGTATGGTAAGATGAGATACATCCTCTGGGCCTAAGTCGATCCTTAAAG
ACTTTCTTTGATCTGGATTCAGAGGCTTCATCTAAGTCTAAGTAGAGTGAAACATGATCCTGCCCTCCTC
TTACTCTTTGTTACAGCTATTTCCTCGTCTGGGAAGCAATCCTTTTGCTATTTATTAAAAAATATTATAT
TTAACCAAGTTAAATGTTAGCAATATATTTTAGTATACATTTTTATGTTTCGATGCAAAGTCGTTTTTTG
GTTGGTTAATTGGTCCATGTATGTTTAATAAGTAGTCACAATAGTAATTCAATATATCAAAATTTTAAAA
TAGTCATTGATTATGTACTTCGTCAGTAAAAAATAATCTCTCACATTAAAAAGTCTATCAACGTTGACAT
TAACTCTTTTCATATACTCAATCCGTTTCTAAATATAAGCAAAATTGATTTTTTAGGTTCATTCATTTAA
TGATGTATGTGGTCCATATAATGAACCACATACATCATTAAATAAGTGGATCAAAATGAATATTACCCTG
GATAAATTTGACAATAAGTAAGTATTTACATGGACTGATATAACCATAAGTAAGTATGTTGAGGGACTAA
TATTACAATATTAATGAAACATTTTAACATGGGGAATTATTTTGACTAACTTAGTATACAATCAGAGACT
ATTTTGATATTTCGGCACATTGAAGGACAATTGTGGCTAATCACGTTACACATTCAGAAACTAAAATGAC
TATTATCCCAATTTATGTATTATAATACCTAGATGATCATAATATGCTTTGGTTTACTATTGAACATAAA
TTCGATTAAAATTTGAAAACTCAACTTTAAACTAACATAATTTTGGAGAGTTTTGCCAAAGAAATATCTA
ATGCTTATGCAATTTATGAGTTTGTCTAATATGAACCTCTCAAAAATGAGTCTAAAGGTAAACCTATCAT
TTTTAATAAGAAAAATAATTTTATAACAATAATAAACGAAAAGCAAATGTCATGTTTTATTATAGGTGAG
GTTAGGTTGCCTTTGAAGAATTGTGGATTTGATCTATCAATTAATCAAAATTAGCTAAATGAGTAAATAT
GCAAGTGGTTCTACAAACTAATTTCCACTTTATTTATAAATTTGCTTATGTGACTAATTTTGATTGGTTG
AGTGGTAAATTACTCGGAATTCATCAAAATAACTTAAGACAAAACCTTTACTATACTAGAAATAGTAAGA
TTCCCCTTTGAATCATGTTAATATTAAAGGCCATCTGCTTTCATTTAAAATTGAGATTGCATATGCCAAT
TGTAAACCAAGACTAGAGCCACTTTCAGTTTTACTGTGCCGACGTAAAGAAACTCCAAAAAAAATTAACA
TGGTGTGATATAATATTATACATATATACGTGTTTGTTGGTTTAGAAATATGATTTGAATGATAGAAAAC
GATGAGACATGGTTGTGCAGGATGAAAGGGGACATGCAAGGTCAATGCTGGGACCAGCTACGCACCATGT
TGAAGAAACAATGGTTATAAACACCAATGAGAATGCTGAGGACATAGTTGAGGATTATGCACAACCTCAT
CGGAAAGCACCTATTCACAATGAAAAGCCATGACGGCCATGCTAGAGTCCGCAAAAATCACCAGTCTCTC
TCTACAAATCTATCTCTCTCTATTTTTCTCCAGAATAATGTGTGAGTAGTTCCCAGATAAGGGAATTAGG
GTTCTTATAGGGTTTCGCTCATGTGTTGAGCATATAAGAAACCCTTAGTATGTATTTGTATTTGTAAAAT
ACTTCTATCAATAAAATTTCTAATTCCTAAAACCAAAATCCAGTGAAAGCTTAGCTTGAGCTTGGATCAG
ATTGTCGTTTCCCGCCTTCAGTTTAAACTATCAGTGTTTGACAGGATATATTGGCGGGTAAACCTAAGAG
AAAAGAGCGTTTATTAGAATAATCGGATATTTAAAAGGGCGTGAAAAGGTTTATCCGTTCGTCCATTTGT
ATGTGCATGCCAACCACAGGGTTCCCCTCGGGATCAAAGTACTTTAAAGTACTTTAAAGTACTTTAAAGT
ACTTTGATCCAACCCCTCCGCTGCTATAGTGCAGTCGGCTTCTGACGTTCAGTGCAGCCGTCTTCTGAAA
ACGACATGTCGCACAAGTCCTAAGTTACGCGACAGGCTGCCGCCCTGCCCTTTTCCTGGCGTTTTCTTGT
CGCGTGTTTTAGTCGCATAAAGTAGAATACTTGCGACTAGAACCGGAGACATTACGCCATGAACAAGAGC
GCCGCCGCTGGCCTGCTGGGCTATGCCCGCGTCAGCACCGACGACCAGGACTTGACCAACCAACGGGCCG
AACTGCACGCGGCCGGCTGCACCAAGCTGTTTTCCGAGAAGATCACCGGCACCAGGCGCGACCGCCCGGA
GCTGGCCAGGATGCTTGACCACCTACGCCCTGGCGACGTTGTGACAGTGACCAGGCTAGACCGCCTGGCC
CGCAGCACCCGCGACCTACTGGACATTGCCGAGCGCATCCAGGAGGCCGGCGCGGGCCTGCGTAGCCTGG
CAGAGCCGTGGGCCGACACCACCACGCCGGCCGGCCGCATGGTGTTGACCGTGTTCGCCGGCATTGCCGA
GTTCGAGCGTTCCCTAATCATCGACCGCACCCGGAGCGGGCGCGAGGCCGCCAAGGCCCGAGGCGTGAAG
TTTGGCCCCCGCCCTACCCTCACCCCGGCACAGATCGCGCACGCCCGCGAGCTGATCGACCAGGAAGGCC
GCACCGTGAAAGAGGCGGCTGCACTGCTTGGCGTGCATCGCTCGACCCTGTACCGCGCACTTGAGCGCAG
CGAGGAAGTGACGCCCACCGAGGCCAGGCGGCGCGGTGCCTTCCGTGAGGACGCATTGACCGAGGCCGAC
GCCCTGGCGGCCGCCGAGAATGAACGCCAAGAGGAACAAGCATGAAACCGCACCAGGACGGCCAGGACGA
ACCGTTTTTCATTACCGAAGAGATCGAGGCGGAGATGATCGCGGCCGGGTACGTGTTCGAGCCGCCCGCG
CACGTCTCAACCGTGCGGCTGCATGAAATCCTGGCCGGTTTGTCTGATGCCAAGCTGGCGGCCTGGCCGG
CCAGCTTGGCCGCTGAAGAAACCGAGCGCCGCCGTCTAAAAAGGTGATGTGTATTTGAGTAAAACAGCTT
GCGTCATGCGGTCGCTGCGTATATGATGCGATGAGTAAATAAACAAATACGCAAGGGGAACGCATGAAGG
TTATCGCTGTACTTAACCAGAAAGGCGGGTCAGGCAAGACGACCATCGCAACCCATCTAGCCCGCGCCCT
GCAACTCGCCGGGGCCGATGTTCTGTTAGTCGATTCCGATCCCCAGGGCAGTGCCCGCGATTGGGCGGCC
GTGCGGGAAGATCAACCGCTAACCGTTGTCGGCATCGACCGCCCGACGATTGACCGCGACGTGAAGGCCA
TCGGCCGGCGCGACTTCGTAGTGATCGACGGAGCGCCCCAGGCGGCGGACTTGGCTGTGTCCGCGATCAA
GGCAGCCGACTTCGTGCTGATTCCGGTGCAGCCAAGCCCTTACGACATATGGGCCACCGCCGACCTGGTG
GAGCTGGTTAAGCAGCGCATTGAGGTCACGGATGGAAGGCTACAAGCGGCCTTTGTCGTGTCGCGGGCGA
TCAAAGGCACGCGCATCGGCGGTGAGGTTGCCGAGGCGCTGGCCGGGTACGAGCTGCCCATTCTTGAGTC
CCGTATCACGCAGCGCGTGAGCTACCCAGGCACTGCCGCCGCCGGCACAACCGTTCTTGAATCAGAACCC
GAGGGCGACGCTGCCCGCGAGGTCCAGGCGCTGGCCGCTGAAATTAAATCAAAACTCATTTGAGTTAATG
AGGTAAAGAGAAAATGAGCAAAAGCACAAACACGCTAAGTGCCGGCCGTCCGAGCGCACGCAGCAGCAAG
GCTGCAACGTTGGCCAGCCTGGCAGACACGCCAGCCATGAAGCGGGTCAACTTTCAGTTGCCGGCGGAGG
ATCACACCAAGCTGAAGATGTACGCGGTACGCCAAGGCAAGACCATTACCGAGCTGCTATCTGAATACAT
CGCGCAGCTACCAGAGTAAATGAGCAAATGAATAAATGAGTAGATGAATTTTAGCGGCTAAAGGAGGCGG
CATGGAAAATCAAGAACAACCAGGCACCGACGCCGTGGAATGCCCCATGTGTGGAGGAACGGGCGGTTGG
CCAGGCGTAAGCGGCTGGGTTGTCTGCCGGCCCTGCAATGGCACTGGAACCCCCAAGCCCGAGGAATCGG
CGTGAGCGGTCGCAAACCATCCGGCCCGGTACAAATCGGCGCGGCGCTGGGTGATGACCTGGTGGAGAAG
TTGAAGGCCGCGCAGGCCGCCCAGCGGCAACGCATCGAGGCAGAAGCACGCCCCGGTGAATCGTGGCAAG
CGGCCGCTGATCGAATCCGCAAAGAATCCCGGCAACCGCCGGCAGCCGGTGCGCCGTCGATTAGGAAGCC
GCCCAAGGGCGACGAGCAACCAGATTTTTTCGTTCCGATGCTCTATGACGTGGGCACCCGCGATAGTCGC
AGCATCATGGACGTGGCCGTTTTCCGTCTGTCGAAGCGTGACCGACGAGCTGGCGAGGTGATCCGCTACG
AGCTTCCAGACGGGCACGTAGAGGTTTCCGCAGGGCCGGCCGGCATGGCCAGTGTGTGGGATTACGACCT
GGTACTGATGGCGGTTTCCCATCTAACCGAATCCATGAACCGATACCGGGAAGGGAAGGGAGACAAGCCC
GGCCGCGTGTTCCGTCCACACGTTGCGGACGTACTCAAGTTCTGCCGGCGAGCCGATGGCGGAAAGCAGA
AAGACGACCTGGTAGAAACCTGCATTCGGTTAAACACCACGCACGTTGCCATGCAGCGTACGAAGAAGGC
CAAGAACGGCCGCCTGGTGACGGTATCCGAGGGTGAAGCCTTGATTAGCCGCTACAAGATCGTAAAGAGC
GAAACCGGGCGGCCGGAGTACATCGAGATCGAGCTAGCTGATTGGATGTACCGCGAGATCACAGAAGGCA
AGAACCCGGACGTGCTGACGGTTCACCCCGATTACTTTTTGATCGATCCCGGCATCGGCCGTTTTCTCTA
CCGCCTGGCACGCCGCGCCGCAGGCAAGGCAGAAGCCAGATGGTTGTTCAAGACGATCTACGAACGCAGT
GGCAGCGCCGGAGAGTTCAAGAAGTTCTGTTTCACCGTGCGCAAGCTGATCGGGTCAAATGACCTGCCGG
AGTACGATTTGAAGGAGGAGGCG
Features (pLannotate 1.2.2; 20 found; start..end, strand, type, name):
    138..332     +  rep_origin     pVS1 oriV: origin of replication for the Pseudomonas plasmid pVS1 (Heeb et al., 2000)
    535..574     +  CDS            rop (fragment): Rop protein, which maintains plasmids at low copy number; rop
    676..816     +  misc_feature   bom: basis of mobility region from pBR322
   1002..1590    -  rep_origin     ori: high-copy-number ColE1/pMB1/pBR322/pUC origin of replication
   1836..2623    -  CDS            SmR (fragment): aminoglycoside adenylyltransferase (Murphy, 1985); aadA; confers resistance to spectinomycin and streptomycin
   2634..2690    -  CDS            GmR (fragment): gentamycin acetyltransferase; aacC1; confers resistance to gentamycin
   2866..2889    -  promoter       Pc promoter (fragment): intI1 (promoter lies within the coding sequence); class 1 integron promoter
   3148..3172    +  misc_feature   LB T-DNA repeat: left border repeat from nopaline C58 T-DNA
   3265..3517    -  terminator     NOS terminator: nopaline synthase terminator and poly(A) signal
   3533..3697    -  CDS            yokD (fragment): YOKD_BACSU - Experimental evidence at protein level: Swiss-Prot protein existence level 1. May contribute to antibiotic resistance. From Bacillus subtilis (strain 168).
   3718..4740    -  CDS            hph: KHYB_ECOLX - Experimental evidence at protein level: Swiss-Prot protein existence level 1. The aminoglycoside phosphotransferases achieve inactivation of their antibiotic substrates by phosphorylation. Only phosphorylates hygromycin and closely related compounds such as demethyl analogs and destomycin. From Escherichia coli.
   4755..4918    -  promoter       NOS promoter (fragment): nopaline synthase promoter NOS promoter
   5056..5308    -  terminator     NOS terminator: nopaline synthase terminator and poly(A) signal
   5321..6001    -  CDS            DsRed1: wild-type DsRed mammalian codon-optimized
  10485..10502   +  promoter       TEF1 promoter (fragment): S. cerevisiae TEF1; promoter for EF-1α
  13605..13764   +  polyA_signal   CaMV poly(A) signal (fragment): cauliflower mosaic virus polyadenylation signal
  13829..13853   +  misc_feature   RB T-DNA repeat: right border repeat from nopaline C58 T-DNA
  14223..14624   +  CDS            Y4CG_SINFN (fragment): Protein inferred from homology: Swiss-Prot protein existence level 3. From Sinorhizobium fredii (strain NBRC 101917 / NGR234).
  15184..15813   +  CDS            pVS1 StaA: stability protein from the Pseudomonas plasmid pVS1 (Heeb et al., 2000)
  16242..72      +  CDS            pVS1 RepA (across the origin): replication protein from the Pseudomonas plasmid pVS1 (Heeb et al., 2000)
