[The description below was written by a language model from this plasmid's Addgene catalogue record and pLannotate feature annotations shown in this document.]
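Description:
LjUBQ:MtGLV2:T35s is a plant binary vector built on the EC50505 backbone for overexpressing a peptide-coding gene from Medicago truncatula, Medtr5g012400.1 (GLV2, a member of the GOLVEN peptide family). The sequenced plasmid is about 17.2 kb. It carries two replication systems: a high-copy ColE1/pUC-type origin with the pBR322 bom region for propagation in E. coli, and the pVS1 oriV with its RepA replication and StaA stability genes, which maintain the plasmid in Agrobacterium. Bacterial selection is by spectinomycin through an aadA (SmR) gene. Small annotated fragments of a gentamicin resistance gene and a class 1 integron Pc promoter lie next to it.

Nopaline-type left and right border repeats define the T-DNA that is transferred into plant cells. Nearest the left border is a hygromycin phosphotransferase (hph) cassette with a NOS promoter and NOS terminator, which provides the plant selectable marker. Next comes a DsRed1 coding sequence ending in a second NOS terminator. The depositor lists this as an additional visual selection for identifying transformed tissue, but its promoter is not annotated. The long stretch between DsRed and the right border has almost no annotation. According to the catalogue fields it should contain the Lotus japonicus ubiquitin promoter driving GLV2. The CaMV 35S poly(A) signal detected just inside the right border matches the stated 35S terminator, which the record lists in the tag field although it is not a protein fusion. A very short TEF1 promoter match in this region is probably a spurious hit.

The associated publication concerns GOLVEN peptides in root development and nodule positioning, so the construct appears intended for constitutive overexpression of GLV2 in Medicago truncatula.
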