Addgene plasmid #164740: LjUBQ:MtGLV2:T35s
Purpose: Overexpression of Peptide coding gene (Binary vector)
Depositing lab: Wolf Scheible. Depositing organization: Noble Research Institute, LLC. Publication: The peptide GOLVEN10 alters root development and noduletaxis in Medicago truncatula. Roy S, Torres-Jerez I, Zhang S, Liu W, Schiessl K, Jain D, Boschiero C, Lee HK, Krom N, Zhao PX, Murray JD, Oldroyd GED, Scheible WR, Udvardi M. Plant J. 2024 May;118(3):607-625. doi: 10.1111/tpj.16626. Epub 2024 Feb 15. PubMed 38361340.
Backbone
  Vector backbone: EC50505
  Backbone size w/o insert (bp): 12354
  Vector type: Plant Expression
  Selectable markers: Hygromycin ; N/A
Growth in bacteria
  Bacterial resistance: Spectinomycin, 50 μg/mL
  Growth temperature: 37°C
  Growth strain: DH5alpha
  Copy number: High Copy
Gene/Insert
  Gene/Insert name: Medtr5g012400.1 (alt names: GLV2; LOC11437537)
  Species: Medicago truncatula
  Insert size (bp): 4906
  Promoter: Lotus japonicus Ubiquitin
  Tag / fusion protein: Terminator 35S (C terminal on insert)
  Cloning method: Unknown
Terms and licenses: Academic/Nonprofit Terms; Industry Terms: Not Available to Industry
Depositor comments: Cloned by Sonali, Additional selection dsRED
How to cite: LjUBQ:MtGLV2:T35s was a gift from Wolf Scheible (Addgene plasmid # 164740 ; http://n2t.net/addgene:164740 ; RRID:Addgene_164740)
